Addgene plasmid #152788: pGBW-m4134375
Purpose: Mammalian expression plasmid for SARS-CoV-2 N (nucleocapsid)
Depositing lab: Ginkgo Bioworks & Benjie Chen. Depositing organization: Ginkgo Bioworks.
Backbone
  Vector backbone: pTwist_CMV_Puro_6
  Backbone size w/o insert (bp): 6080
  Vector type: Mammalian Expression
  Selectable markers: Puromycin
Growth in bacteria
  Bacterial resistance: Ampicillin, 100 μg/mL
  Growth temperature: 37°C
  Growth strain: DH5alpha
  Copy number: High Copy
Gene/Insert
  Gene/Insert name: SARS-CoV-2 N (nucleocapsid) (alt names: nucleocapsid phosphoprotein; N protein)
  Species: Severe acute respiratory syndrome coronavirus 2
  Insert size (bp): 1253
  Mutation: wt
  Entrez Gene: N (a.k.a. GU280_gp10)
  Promoter: CMV
  Tag / fusion protein: Cleavable TEV;HA (C terminal on backbone)
  Cloning method: Unknown
Resource information
  A portion of this plasmid was derived from a plasmid made by: GinkgoBioworks
Depositor comments: NCBI reference sequence: YP_009724397.2
How to cite: pGBW-m4134375 was a gift from Ginkgo Bioworks & Benjie Chen (Addgene plasmid # 152788 ; http://n2t.net/addgene:152788 ; RRID:Addgene_152788)
