[The description below was written by a language model from this plasmid's Addgene catalogue record and the feature table of its GenBank file.]
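Description:
pGBW-m4134375 is a 7.4 kb circular mammalian expression plasmid built on the pTwist_CMV_Puro_6 backbone and carrying the wild-type nucleocapsid (N) phosphoprotein gene of SARS-CoV-2. In bacteria it is maintained through a high-copy ColE1/pUC-type origin and selected with ampicillin via the beta-lactamase (AmpR) gene. For mammalian cells it carries a separate selection cassette in which the human ubiquitin C promoter drives puromycin N-acetyltransferase, followed by a synthetic polyadenylation signal, so transfected cells can be enriched or stable populations selected with puromycin.

The N coding sequence is not annotated as a feature in the sequence record. From the layout, it evidently sits in the unannotated stretch that spans the plasmid's numbering origin, between the CMV enhancer/immediate-early promoter and the backbone-encoded C-terminal tags. Directly after this region come a TEV protease recognition site and an HA epitope tag, then an SV40 poly(A) signal. The expressed protein is therefore N fused at its C terminus to a cleavable HA tag, which allows detection or immunoaffinity capture with anti-HA reagents and removal of the tag with TEV protease.

The expression unit is bracketed by insulating elements: short 5' and 3' beta-globin insulator sequences, T7 and rrnG transcription terminators, and an upstream synthetic poly(A) signal. These are intended to limit transcriptional read-through and interference between the transgene, the selection cassettes and the bacterial backbone. The plasmid belongs to a set of tagged SARS-CoV-2 protein constructs made for expression and/or purification in mammalian cells.
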