LOCUS       Exported 7400 bp ds-DNA circular SYN 13-MAY-2021
DEFINITION  Mammalian expression plasmid for SARS-CoV-2 N (nucleocapsid).
ACCESSION   .
VERSION     .
KEYWORDS    pGBW-m4134375
SOURCE      synthetic DNA construct
  ORGANISM  synthetic DNA construct
REFERENCE   1 (bases 1 to 7400)
  TITLE     SARS-CoV-2 protein Mammalian expression constructs, tagged, for
            protein expression and/or purification
REFERENCE   2 (bases 1 to 7400)
  AUTHORS   .
  TITLE     Direct Submission
  JOURNAL   Exported May 13, 2021 from SnapGene Server 1.1.58
            http://www.snapgene.com
FEATURES             Location/Qualifiers
     source          1..7400
                     /organism="synthetic DNA construct"
                     /mol_type="other DNA"
     CDS             1262..1282
                     /codon_start=1
                     /product="tobacco etch virus (TEV) protease recognition and
                     cleavage site"
                     /label=TEV site
                     /translation="ENLYFQS"
     CDS             1283..1309
                     /codon_start=1
                     /product="HA (human influenza hemagglutinin) epitope tag"
                     /label=HA
                     /translation="YPYDVPDYA"
     polyA_signal    1362..1483
                     /label=SV40 poly(A) signal
                     /note="SV40 polyadenylation signal"
     primer_bind     complement(1373..1392)
                     /label=EBV-rev
                     /note="SV40 polyA terminator, reverse primer"
     primer_bind     1427..1446
                     /label=SV40pA-R
                     /note="SV40 polyA, reverse primer"
     terminator      1598..1644
                     /label=T7 terminator
                     /note="transcription terminator for bacteriophage T7 RNA
                     polymerase"
     terminator      1674..1810
                     /label=rrnG terminator
                     /note="transcription terminator from the E. coli ribosomal
                     RNA rrnG operon (Albrechtsen et al., 1991)"
     misc_feature    1855..1926
                     /label=3' beta-globin insulator
                     /note="insulator downstream of the human beta-globin locus
                     (Farrell et al., 2002)"
     rep_origin      complement(2152..2740)
                     /direction=LEFT
                     /label=ori
                     /note="high-copy-number ColE1/pMB1/pBR322/pUC origin of
                     replication"
     primer_bind     complement(2232..2251)
                     /label=pBR322ori-F
                     /note="pBR322 origin, forward primer"
     promoter        3240..4449
                     /label=UbC promoter
                     /note="human ubiquitin C promoter"
     primer_bind     4286..4305
                     /label=hUBCpro-F
                     /note="Human Ubiquitin C (UbC) promoter, forward primer"
     CDS             4453..5052
                     /codon_start=1
                     /gene="pac from Streptomyces alboniger"
                     /product="puromycin N-acetyltransferase"
                     /label=PuroR
                     /note="confers resistance to puromycin"
                     /translation="MTEYKPTVRLATRDDVPRAVRTLAAAFADYPATRHTVDPDRHIER
                     VTELQELFLTRVGLDIGKVWVADDGAAVAVWTTPESVEAGAVFAEIGPRMAELSGSRLA
                     AQQQMEGLLAPHRPKEPAWFLATVGVSPDHQGKGLGSAVVLPGVEAAERAGVPAFLETS
                     APRNLPFYERLGFTVTADVEVPEGPRTWCMTRKPGA"
     primer_bind     complement(4453..4472)
                     /label=Puro-R
                     /note="Puromycin resistance gene, reverse primer. Also
                     called puro-variant-R"
     primer_bind     4949..4969
                     /label=Puro-F
                     /note="Puromycin resistance gene, forward primer"
     polyA_signal    5079..5127
                     /note="synthetic polyadenylation signal"
     CDS             5393..6253
                     /codon_start=1
                     /gene="bla"
                     /product="beta-lactamase"
                     /label=AmpR
                     /note="confers resistance to ampicillin, carbenicillin, and
                     related antibiotics"
                     /translation="MSIQHFRVALIPFFAAFCLPVFAHPETLVKVKDAEDQLGARVGYI
                     ELDLNSGKILESFRPEERFPMMSTFKVLLCGAVLSRIDAGQEQLGRRIHYSQNDLVEYS
                     PVTEKHLTDGMTVRELCSAAITMSDNTAANLLLTTIGGPKELTAFLHNMGDHVTRLDRW
                     EPELNEAIPNDERDTTMPVAMATTLRKLLTGELLTLASRQQLIDWMEADKVAGPLLRSA
                     LPAGWFIADKSGAGERGSRGIIAALGPDGKPSRIVVIYTTGSQATMDERNRQIAEIGAS
                     LIKHW"
     primer_bind     complement(5611..5630)
                     /label=Amp-R
                     /note="Ampicillin resistance gene, reverse primer"
     terminator      6266..6402
                     /label=rrnG terminator
                     /note="transcription terminator from the E. coli ribosomal
                     RNA rrnG operon (Albrechtsen et al., 1991)"
     misc_feature    6554..6625
                     /label=5' beta-globin insulator
                     /note="insulator upstream of the human beta-globin locus
                     (Farrell et al., 2002)"
     terminator      6630..6676
                     /label=T7 terminator
                     /note="transcription terminator for bacteriophage T7 RNA
                     polymerase"
     polyA_signal    6694..6742
                     /note="synthetic polyadenylation signal"
     enhancer        6823..7126
                     /label=CMV enhancer
                     /note="human cytomegalovirus immediate early enhancer"
     promoter        7128..7330
                     /label=CMV promoter
                     /note="human cytomegalovirus (CMV) immediate early
                     promoter"
     primer_bind     7281..7301
                     /label=CMV-F
                     /note="Human CMV immediate early promoter, forward primer"
ORIGIN
        1 caccatgtct gataatggac cccaaaatca gcgaaatgca ccccgcatta cgtttggtgg
       61 accctcagat tcaactggca gtaaccagaa tggagaacgc agtggggcgc gatcaaaaca
      121 acgtcggccc caaggtttac ccaataatac tgcgtcttgg ttcaccgctc tcactcaaca
      181 tggcaaggaa gaccttaaat tccctcgagg acaaggcgtt ccaattaaca ccaatagcag
      241 tccagatgac caaattggct actaccgaag agctaccaga cgaattcgtg gtggtgacgg
      301 taaaatgaaa gatctcagtc caagatggta tttctactac ctaggaactg ggccagaagc
      361 tggacttccc tatggtgcta acaaagacgg catcatatgg gttgcaactg agggagcctt
      421 gaatacacca aaagatcaca ttggcacccg caatcctgct aacaatgctg caatcgtgct
      481 acaacttcct caaggaacaa cattgccaaa aggcttctac gcagaaggga gcagaggcgg
      541 cagtcaagcc tcttctcgtt cctcatcacg tagtcgcaac agttcaagaa attcaactcc
      601 aggcagcagt aggggaactt ctcctgctag aatggctggc aatggcggtg atgctgctct
      661 tgctttgctg ctgcttgaca gattgaacca gcttgagagc aaaatgtctg gtaaaggcca
      721 acaacaacaa ggccaaactg tcactaagaa atctgctgct gaggcttcta agaagcctcg
      781 gcaaaaacgt actgccacta aagcatacaa tgtaacacaa gctttcggca gacgtggtcc
      841 agaacaaacc caaggaaatt ttggggacca ggaactaatc agacaaggaa ctgattacaa
      901 acattggccg caaattgcac aatttgcccc cagcgcttca gcgttcttcg gaatgtcgcg
      961 cattggcatg gaagtcacac cttcgggaac gtggttgacc tacacaggtg ccatcaaatt
     1021 ggatgacaaa gatccaaatt tcaaagatca agtcattttg ctgaataagc atattgacgc
     1081 atacaaaaca ttcccaccaa cagagcctaa aaaggacaaa aagaagaagg ctgatgaaac
     1141 tcaagcctta ccgcagagac agaagaaaca gcaaactgtg actcttcttc ctgctgcaga
     1201 tttggatgat ttctccaaac aattgcaaca atccatgagc agtgctgact caactcaggc
     1261 cgaaaacctt tactttcagt cgtaccccta tgacgtacca gattatgcgt aagctagctt
     1321 gactgactga gatacagcgt accttcagct cacagacatg ataagataca ttgatgagtt
     1381 tggacaaacc acaactagaa tgcagtgaaa aaaatgcttt atttgtgaaa tttgtgatgc
     1441 tattgcttta tttgtaacca ttataagctg caataaacaa gttaacaaca acaattgcat
     1501 tcattttatg tttcaggttc agggggaggt gtgggaggtt ttttaaagca agtaaaacct
     1561 ctacaaatgt ggtattggcc catctctatc ggtatcgtag cataacccct tggggcctct
     1621 aaacgggtct tgaggggttt tttgtgcccc tcgggccgga ttgctatcta ccggcattgg
     1681 cgcagaaaaa aatgcctgat gcgacgctgc gcgtcttata ctcccacata tgccagattc
     1741 agcaacggat acggcttccc caacttgccc acttccatac gtgtcctcct taccagaaat
     1801 ttatccttaa ggtcgtcagc tatcctgcag gcgatctctc gatttcgatc aagacattcc
     1861 tttaatggtc ttttctggac accactaggg gtcagaagta gttcatcaaa ctttcttccc
     1921 tccctaatct cattggttac cttgggctat cgaaacttaa ttaaccagtc aagtcagcta
     1981 cttggcgaga tcgacttgtc tgggtttcga ctacgctcag aattgcgtca gtcaagttcg
     2041 atctggtcct tgctattgca cccgttctcc gattacgagt ttcatttaaa tcatgtgagc
     2101 aaaaggccag caaaaggcca ggaaccgtaa aaaggccgcg ttgctggcgt ttttccatag
     2161 gctccgcccc cctgacgagc atcacaaaaa tcgacgctca agtcagaggt ggcgaaaccc
     2221 gacaggacta taaagatacc aggcgtttcc ccctggaagc tccctcgtgc gctctcctgt
     2281 tccgaccctg ccgcttaccg gatacctgtc cgcctttctc ccttcgggaa gcgtggcgct
     2341 ttctcatagc tcacgctgta ggtatctcag ttcggtgtag gtcgttcgct ccaagctggg
     2401 ctgtgtgcac gaaccccccg ttcagcccga ccgctgcgcc ttatccggta actatcgtct
     2461 tgagtccaac ccggtaagac acgacttatc gccactggca gcagccactg gtaacaggat
     2521 tagcagagcg aggtatgtag gcggtgctac agagttcttg aagtggtggc ctaactacgg
     2581 ctacactaga agaacagtat ttggtatctg cgctctgctg aagccagtta ccttcggaaa
     2641 aagagttggt agctcttgat ccggcaaaca aaccaccgct ggtagcggtg gtttttttgt
     2701 ttgcaagcag cagattacgc gcagaaaaaa aggatctcaa gaagatcctt tgatcttttc
     2761 tacggggtct gacgctcagt ggaacgaaaa ctcacgttaa gggattttgg tcatgagatt
     2821 atcaaaaagg atcttcacct agatcctttt aaattaaaaa tgaagtttta aatcaatcta
     2881 aagtatatat gagtaaactt ggtctgacag ttaccaatgc ttaatcagtg aggcacctat
     2941 ctcagcgatc tgtctatttc gttcatccat agttgcattt aaatttccga actctccaag
     3001 gccctcgtcg gaaaatcttc aaacctttcg tccgatccat cttgcaggct acctctcgaa
     3061 cgaactatcg caagtctctt ggccggcctt gcgccttggc tattgcttgg cagcgcctat
     3121 cgccaggtat tactccaatc ccgaatatcc gagatcggga tcacccgaga gaagttcaac
     3181 ctacatcctc aatcccgatc tatccgagat ccgaggaata tcgaaatcgg ggcgcgcctg
     3241 gcctccgcgc cgggttttgg cgcctcccgc gggcgccccc ctcgtcacgg cgagcgctgc
     3301 cacgtcagac gaagggcgca ggagcgtcct gatccttccg cccggacgct caggacagcg
     3361 gcccgctgct cataagactc ggccttagaa ccccagtatc agcagaagga cattttagga
     3421 cgggacttgg gtgactctag ggcactggtt ttctttccag agagcggaac aggcgaggaa
     3481 aagtagtccc ttctcggcga ttctgcggag ggatctccgt ggggcggtga acgccgatga
     3541 ttatataagg acgcgccggg tgtggcacag ctagttccgt cgcagccggg atttgggtcg
     3601 cggttcttgt ttgtggatcg ctgtgatcgt cacttggtga gtagcgggct gctgggctgg
     3661 ccggggcttt cgtggccgcc gggccgctcg gtgggacgga agcgtgtgga gagaccgcca
     3721 agggctgtag tctgggtccg cgagcaaggt tgccctgaac tgggggttgg ggggagcgca
     3781 gcaaaatggc ggctgttccc gagtcttgaa tggaagacgc ttgtgaggcg ggctgtgagg
     3841 tcgttgaaac aaggtggggg gcatggtggg cggcaagaac ccaaggtctt gagcccttcg
     3901 ctaatgcggg aaagctctta ttcgggtgag atgggctggg caccatctgg ggaccctgac
     3961 gtgaagtttg tcactgactg gagaactcgg tttgtcgtct gttgcggggg cggcagttat
     4021 ggcggtgccg ttgggcagtg cacccgtacc tttgggagcg cgcgccctcg tcgtgtcgtg
     4081 acgtcacccg ttctgttggc ttataatgca gggtggggcc acctgccggt aggtgtgcgg
     4141 taggcttttc tccgtcgcag gacgcagggt tcgggcctag ggtaggctct cctgaatcga
     4201 caggcgccgg acctctggtg aggggaggga taagtgaggc gtcagtttct ttggtcggtt
     4261 ttatgtacct atcttcttaa gtagctgaag ctccggtttt gaactatgcg ctcggggttg
     4321 gcgagtgtgt tttgtgaagt tttttaggca ccttttgaaa tgtaatcatt tgggtcaata
     4381 tgtaattttc agtgttagac ttgtaaattg tccgctaaat tctggccgtt tttggctttt
     4441 ttgttagaca acatgaccga gtacaagccc acggtgcgcc tcgccacccg cgacgacgtc
     4501 cccagggccg tacgcaccct cgccgccgcg ttcgccgact accccgccac gcgccacacc
     4561 gtcgatccgg accgccacat cgagcgggtc accgagctgc aagaactctt cctcacgcgc
     4621 gtcgggctcg acatcggcaa ggtgtgggtc gcggacgacg gcgccgcggt ggcggtctgg
     4681 accacgccgg agagcgtcga agcgggggcg gtgttcgccg agatcggccc gcgcatggcc
     4741 gagttgagcg gttcccggct ggccgcgcag caacagatgg agggcctcct ggcgccgcac
     4801 cggcccaagg agcccgcgtg gttcctggcc accgtcggcg tctcgcccga ccaccagggc
     4861 aagggtctgg gcagcgccgt cgtgctcccc ggagtggagg ccgccgagcg cgccggggtg
     4921 cccgccttcc tggagacctc cgcgccccgc aacctcccct tctacgagcg gctcggcttc
     4981 accgtcaccg ccgacgtcga ggtgcccgaa ggaccgcgca cctggtgcat gacccgcaag
     5041 cccggtgcct aggctagtat gtaagcctag tcttagataa taaaatcgct atccatcgaa
     5101 gatggatgtg tgttggtttt ttgtgtgtgt aacgctaggc gcgcctggtg taccgagaac
     5161 gatcctctca gtgcgagtct cgacgatcca tatcgttgct tggcagtcag ccagtcggaa
     5221 tccagcttgg gacccaggaa gtccaatcgt cagatattgt actcaagcct ggtcacggca
     5281 gcgtaccgat ctgtttaaac ctagatattg atagtctgat cggtcaacgt ataatcgagt
     5341 cctagctttt gcaaacatct atcaagagac aggatcagca ggaggctttc gcatgagtat
     5401 tcaacatttc cgtgtcgccc ttattccctt ttttgcggca ttttgccttc ctgtttttgc
     5461 tcacccagaa acgctggtga aagtaaaaga tgctgaagat cagttgggtg cgcgagtggg
     5521 ttacatcgaa ctggatctca acagcggtaa gatccttgag agttttcgcc ccgaagaacg
     5581 ctttccaatg atgagcactt ttaaagttct gctatgtggc gcggtattat cccgtattga
     5641 cgccgggcaa gagcaactcg gtcgccgcat acactattct cagaatgact tggttgagta
     5701 ttcaccagtc acagaaaagc atcttacgga tggcatgaca gtaagagaat tatgcagtgc
     5761 tgccataacc atgagtgata acactgcggc caacttactt ctgacaacga ttggaggacc
     5821 gaaggagcta accgcttttt tgcacaacat gggggatcat gtaactcgcc ttgatcgttg
     5881 ggaaccggag ctgaatgaag ccataccaaa cgacgagcgt gacaccacga tgcctgtagc
     5941 aatggcaaca accttgcgta aactattaac tggcgaacta cttactctag cttcccggca
     6001 acagttgata gactggatgg aggcggataa agttgcagga ccacttctgc gctcggccct
     6061 tccggctggc tggtttattg ctgataaatc tggagccggt gagcgtgggt ctcgcggtat
     6121 cattgcagca ctggggccag atggtaagcc ctcccgtatc gtagttatct acacgacggg
     6181 gagtcaggca actatggatg aacgaaatag acagatcgct gagataggtg cctcactgat
     6241 taagcattgg taaccgattc taggtgcatt ggcgcagaaa aaaatgcctg atgcgacgct
     6301 gcgcgtctta tactcccaca tatgccagat tcagcaacgg atacggcttc cccaacttgc
     6361 ccacttccat acgtgtcctc cttaccagaa atttatcctt aagatcccga atcgtttaaa
     6421 ctcgactctg gctctatcga atctccgtcg tttcgagctt acgcgaacag ccgtggcgct
     6481 catttgctcg tcgggcatcg aatctcgtca gctatcgtca gcttaccttt ttggcagcga
     6541 tcgcggctcc cgacatcttg gaccattagc tccacaggta tcttcttccc tctagtggtc
     6601 ataacagcag cttcagctac ctctcaattc aaaaaacccc tcaagacccg tttagaggcc
     6661 ccaaggggtt atgctatcaa tcgttgcgtt acacacacaa aaaaccaaca cacatccatc
     6721 ttcgatggat agcgatttta ttatctaact gctgatcgag tgtagccaga tctagtaatc
     6781 aattacgggg tcattagttc atagcccata tatggagttc cgcgttacat aacttacggt
     6841 aaatggcccg cctggctgac cgcccaacga cccccgccca ttgacgtcaa taatgacgta
     6901 tgttcccata gtaacgccaa tagggacttt ccattgacgt caatgggtgg agtatttacg
     6961 gtaaactgcc cacttggcag tacatcaagt gtatcatatg ccaagtacgc cccctattga
     7021 cgtcaatgac ggtaaatggc ccgcctggca ttatgcccag tacatgacct tatgggactt
     7081 tcctacttgg cagtacatct acgtattagt catcgctatt accatgctga tgcggttttg
     7141 gcagtacatc aatgggcgtg gatagcggtt tgactcacgg ggatttccaa gtctccaccc
     7201 cattgacgtc aatgggagtt tgttttggca ccaaaatcaa cgggactttc caaaatgtcg
     7261 taacaactcc gccccattga cgcaaatggg cggtaggcgt gtacggtggg aggtctatat
     7321 aagcagagct ggtttagtga accgtcagat cagatctttg tcgatcctac catccactcg
     7381 acacacccgc cagcggccgc
//
